Addgene plasmid #76617: DLG1 gRNA (BRDN0001148200)
Purpose: 3rd generation lentiviral gRNA plasmid targeting human DLG1
Depositing lab: John Doench & David Root. Depositing organization: Broad Institute. Publication: Optimized sgRNA design to maximize activity and minimize off-target effects of CRISPR-Cas9. Doench JG, Fusi N, Sullender M, Hegde M, Vaimberg EW, Donovan KF, Smith I, Tothova Z, Wilen C, Orchard R, Virgin HW, Listgarten J, Root DE. Nat Biotechnol. 2016 Jan 18. doi: 10.1038/nbt.3437. PubMed 26780180.
Backbone
  Vector backbone: lentiGuide-Puro
  Backbone manufacturer: Zhang Lab (Addgene plasmid # 52963)
  Vector type: Mammalian Expression, Lentiviral, CRISPR
  Selectable markers: Puromycin
Growth in bacteria
  Bacterial resistance: Ampicillin, 100 μg/mL
  Growth temperature: 37°C
  Growth strain: DH5alpha
  Copy number: High Copy
Gene/Insert
  Gene/Insert name: DLG1 (alt names: DLG1; NM_001098424.1)
  gRNA/shRNA sequence: TATGCTAACAGACTTACAGT
  Species: H. sapiens (human)
  Entrez Gene: DLG1 (a.k.a. DLGH1, SAP-97, SAP97, hdlg)
  Promoter: hU6
  Cloning method: Unknown
  Sequencing primers: 5′ U6-F; 3′ pS2-R
Terms and licenses: Academic/Nonprofit Terms; Industry Terms: Not Available to Industry
Depositor comments: The gRNA was designed to target the following Genbank reference sequence(s): NM_001098424.1,NM_001204386.1,NM_001204387.1,NM_001204388.1,NM_001290983.1,NM_004087.2. Note that this plasmid does NOT contain Cas9. It should be used in conjunction with lentiCas9-Blast (Addgene #52962) or otherwise with cell lines already expressing Cas9. Browse the full kinome gRNA library at http://www.addgene.org/pooled-library/broadgpp-human-kinome/ or visit http://www.broadinstitute.org/rnai/public/ for detailed protocols and information.
How to cite: DLG1 gRNA (BRDN0001148200) was a gift from John Doench & David Root (Addgene plasmid # 76617 ; http://n2t.net/addgene:76617 ; RRID:Addgene_76617)
