[The description below was written by a language model from this plasmid's Addgene catalogue record and pLannotate feature annotations shown in this document.]
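Description:
DLG1 gRNA (BRDN0001148200) is a third-generation lentiviral CRISPR guide plasmid built on the lentiGuide-Puro backbone, designed to deliver a single guide RNA against human DLG1 (also known as SAP97 or hdlg) into mammalian cells. In bacteria it is maintained as a high-copy plasmid through a ColE1/pUC-type origin and selected with ampicillin via the β-lactamase gene. The backbone also carries an f1 origin, an SV40 origin and poly(A) signal, and remnants of lac and T7/T3 promoter elements from the parental cloning vector.

The lentiviral transfer cassette begins with an RSV promoter fused to a truncated HIV-1 5' LTR, which makes genomic RNA production Tat-independent. This is followed by the Ψ packaging signal with a partial gag sequence, and by the RRE for Rev-dependent nuclear export. Within the cassette, a human U6 RNA polymerase III promoter drives the DLG1-targeting spacer fused to the Streptococcus pyogenes Cas9 guide scaffold. A cPPT/CTS element lies downstream of the scaffold and aids nuclear import of the viral genome. Next, an EF-1α core promoter with its intron A expresses puromycin N-acetyltransferase for selection of transduced cells, and a WPRE enhances transcript expression. The cassette ends in a self-inactivating ΔU3 3' LTR.

The plasmid does not encode Cas9, so it must be used with a separate Cas9 vector or in cells already expressing Cas9. The guide was designed against several DLG1 reference transcripts and belongs to a human kinome gRNA collection, so it serves for knockout of DLG1 either individually or in a screening context.
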