Features (pLannotate 1.2.2; 29 found; start..end, strand, type, name):
     14..80      +  CDS            small t antigen (fragment): SV40 (simian virus 40) small t antigen
    106..317     +  promoter       EF-1α core promoter: core promoter for human elongation factor EF-1α
    318..1256    +  intron         EF-1α intron A: intron upstream of the start codon of human EF-1α
   1278..1877    +  CDS            PuroR (fragment): puromycin N-acetyltransferase; pac from Streptomyces; confers resistance to puromycin
   1893..2481    +  misc_feature   WPRE: woodchuck hepatitis virus posttranscriptional regulatory element
   2532..2551    +  misc_feature   cPPT/CTS (fragment): central polypurine tract and central termination sequence of HIV-1
   2553..2786    +  LTR            3' LTR (ΔU3): self-inactivating 3' long terminal repeat (LTR) from HIV-1
   2864..2985    +  polyA_signal   SV40 poly(A) signal: SV40 polyadenylation signal
   3025..3160    +  rep_origin     SV40 ori: SV40 origin of replication
   3181..3199    -  promoter       T7 promoter: promoter for bacteriophage T7 RNA polymerase
   3207..3362    +  CDS            lacZα (fragment): LacZα fragment of β-galactosidase; lacZ fragment
   3367..3795    +  rep_origin     f1 ori (sequence partly withheld): f1 bacteriophage origin of replication; arrow indicates direction of (+) strand synthesis
   3848..3952    +  promoter       AmpR promoter: bla
   3953..4813    +  CDS            AmpR: β-lactamase; bla; confers resistance to ampicillin, carbenicillin, and related antibiotics
   4984..5572    +  rep_origin     ori: high-copy-number ColE1/pMB1/pBR322/pUC origin of replication
   5755..5847    +  CDS            lacI (fragment): lac repressor; lacI; The lac repressor binds to the lac operator to inhibit transcription in E. coli. This inhibition can be relieved by adding lactose or isopropyl-β-D-thiogalactopyranoside (IPTG).
   5860..5881    +  protein_bind   CAP binding site: CAP binding activates transcription in the presence of cAMP. E. coli catabolite activator protein
   5896..5926    +  promoter       lac promoter: promoter for the E. coli lac operon
   5934..5950    +  protein_bind   lac operator: The lac repressor binds to the lac operator to inhibit transcription in E. coli. This inhibition can be relieved by adding lactose or isopropyl-β-D-thiogalactopyranoside (IPTG). lac repressor encoded by lacI
   5995..6013    +  promoter       T3 promoter: promoter for bacteriophage T3 RNA polymerase
   6041..6267    +  promoter       RSV promoter: Rous sarcoma virus enhancer/promoter
   6268..6448    +  LTR            5' LTR (truncated): truncated 5' long terminal repeat (LTR) from HIV-1
   6495..6620    +  misc_feature   HIV-1 Ψ: packaging signal of human immunodeficiency virus type 1
   6604..6967    +  CDS            HIV-1 gag (fragment): gag protein from human immunodeficiency virus 1; gag
   7113..7346    +  misc_feature   RRE: The Rev response element (RRE) of HIV-1 allows for Rev-dependent mRNA export from the nucleus to the cytoplasm.
   7723..7749    +  CDS            Rev (fragment): human immunodeficiency virus 1 (HIV-1) Rev protein; rev; enhances nuclear export of unspliced and incompletely spliced viral mRNAs
   7753..7993    +  promoter       U6 promoter: RNA polymerase III promoter for human U6 snRNA
   8023..8098    +  misc_RNA       gRNA scaffold: guide RNA scaffold for the Streptococcus pyogenes CRISPR/Cas9 system
   8154..8271    +  misc_feature   cPPT/CTS: central polypurine tract and central termination sequence of HIV-1
>Addgene plasmid #76617 | DLG1 gRNA (BRDN0001148200) | addgene full sequence | sequence record 186180 | Addgene Assembled Sequence
CCCGGGTGCAAAGATGGATAAAGTTTTAAACAGAGAGGAATCTTTGCAGCTAATGGACCTTCTAGGTCTT
GAAAGGAGTGGGAATTGGCTCCGGTGCCCGTCAGTGGGCAGAGCGCACATCGCCCACAGTCCCCGAGAAG
TTGGGGGGAGGGGTCGGCAATTGATCCGGTGCCTAGAGAAGGTGGCGCGGGGTAAACTGGGAAAGTGATG
TCGTGTACTGGCTCCGCCTTTTTCCCGAGGGTGGGGGAGAACCGTATATAAGTGCAGTAGTCGCCGTGAA
CGTTCTTTTTCGCAACGGGTTTGCCGCCAGAACACAGGTAAGTGCCGTGTGTGGTTCCCGCGGGCCTGGC
CTCTTTACGGGTTATGGCCCTTGCGTGCCTTGAATTACTTCCACCTGGCTGCAGTACGTGATTCTTGATC
CCGAGCTTCGGGTTGGAAGTGGGTGGGAGAGTTCGAGGCCTTGCGCTTAAGGAGCCCCTTCGCCTCGTGC
TTGAGTTGAGGCCTGGCCTGGGCGCTGGGGCCGCCGCGTGCGAATCTGGTGGCACCTTCGCGCCTGTCTC
GCTGCTTTCGATAAGTCTCTAGCCATTTAAAATTTTTGATGACCTGCTGCGACGCTTTTTTTCTGGCAAG
ATAGTCTTGTAAATGCGGGCCAAGATCTGCACACTGGTATTTCGGTTTTTGGGGCCGCGGGCGGCGACGG
GGCCCGTGCGTCCCAGCGCACATGTTCGGCGAGGCGGGGCCTGCGAGCGCGGCCACCGAGAATCGGACGG
GGGTAGTCTCAAGCTGGCCGGCCTGCTCTGGTGCCTGGCCTCGCGCCGCCGTGTATCGCCCCGCCCTGGG
CGGCAAGGCTGGCCCGGTCGGCACCAGTTGCGTGAGCGGAAAGATGGCCGCTTCCCGGCCCTGCTGCAGG
GAGCTCAAAATGGAGGACGCGGCGCTCGGGAGAGCGGGCGGGTGAGTCACCCACACAAAGGAAAAGGGCC
TTTCCGTCCTCAGCCGTCGCTTCATGTGACTCCACGGAGTACCGGGCGCCGTCCAGGCACCTCGATTAGT
TCTCGAGCTTTTGGAGTACGTCGTCTTTAGGTTGGGGGGAGGGGTTTTATGCGATGGAGTTTCCCCACAC
TGAGTGGGTGGAGACTGAAGTTAGGCCAGCTTGGCACTTGATGTAATTCTCCTTGGAATTTGCCCTTTTT
GAGTTTGGATCTTGGTTCATTCTCAAGCCTCAGACAGTGGTTCAAAGTTTTTTTCTTCCATTTCAGGTGT
CGTGACGTACGGCCACCATGACCGAGTACAAGCCCACGGTGCGCCTCGCCACCCGCGACGACGTCCCCAG
GGCCGTACGCACCCTCGCCGCCGCGTTCGCCGACTACCCCGCCACGCGCCACACCGTCGATCCGGACCGC
CACATCGAGCGGGTCACCGAGCTGCAAGAACTCTTCCTCACGCGCGTCGGGCTCGACATCGGCAAGGTGT
GGGTCGCGGACGACGGCGCCGCCGTGGCGGTCTGGACCACGCCGGAGAGCGTCGAAGCGGGGGCGGTGTT
CGCCGAGATCGGCCCGCGCATGGCCGAGTTGAGCGGTTCCCGGCTGGCCGCGCAGCAACAGATGGAAGGC
CTCCTGGCGCCGCACCGGCCCAAGGAGCCCGCGTGGTTCCTGGCCACCGTCGGAGTCTCGCCCGACCACC
AGGGCAAGGGTCTGGGCAGCGCCGTCGTGCTCCCCGGAGTGGAGGCGGCCGAGCGCGCCGGGGTGCCCGC
CTTCCTGGAGACCTCCGCGCCCCGCAACCTCCCCTTCTACGAGCGGCTCGGCTTCACCGTCACCGCCGAC
GTCGAGGTGCCCGAAGGACCGCGCACCTGGTGCATGACCCGCAAGCCCGGTGCCTGAACGCGTTAAGTCG
ACAATCAACCTCTGGATTACAAAATTTGTGAAAGATTGACTGGTATTCTTAACTATGTTGCTCCTTTTAC
GCTATGTGGATACGCTGCTTTAATGCCTTTGTATCATGCTATTGCTTCCCGTATGGCTTTCATTTTCTCC
TCCTTGTATAAATCCTGGTTGCTGTCTCTTTATGAGGAGTTGTGGCCCGTTGTCAGGCAACGTGGCGTGG
TGTGCACTGTGTTTGCTGACGCAACCCCCACTGGTTGGGGCATTGCCACCACCTGTCAGCTCCTTTCCGG
GACTTTCGCTTTCCCCCTCCCTATTGCCACGGCGGAACTCATCGCCGCCTGCCTTGCCCGCTGCTGGACA
GGGGCTCGGCTGTTGGGCACTGACAATTCCGTGGTGTTGTCGGGGAAATCATCGTCCTTTCCTTGGCTGC
TCGCCTGTGTTGCCACCTGGATTCTGCGCGGGACGTCCTTCTGCTACGTCCCTTCGGCCCTCAATCCAGC
GGACCTTCCTTCCCGCGGCCTGCTGCCGGCTCTGCGGCCTCTTCCGCGTCTTCGCCTTCGCCCTCAGACG
AGTCGGATCTCCCTTTGGGCCGCCTCCCCGCGTCGACTTTAAGACCAATGACTTACAAGGCAGCTGTAGA
TCTTAGCCACTTTTTAAAAGAAAAGGGGGGACTGGAAGGGCTAATTCACTCCCAACGAAGACAAGATCTG
CTTTTTGCTTGTACTGGGTCTCTCTGGTTAGACCAGATCTGAGCCTGGGAGCTCTCTGGCTAACTAGGGA
ACCCACTGCTTAAGCCTCAATAAAGCTTGCCTTGAGTGCTTCAAGTAGTGTGTGCCCGTCTGTTGTGTGA
CTCTGGTAACTAGAGATCCCTCAGACCCTTTTAGTCAGTGTGGAAAATCTCTAGCAGTACGTATAGTAGT
TCATGTCATCTTATTATTCAGTATTTATAACTTGCAAAGAAATGAATATCAGAGAGTGAGAGGAACTTGT
TTATTGCAGCTTATAATGGTTACAAATAAAGCAATAGCATCACAAATTTCACAAATAAAGCATTTTTTTC
ACTGCATTCTAGTTGTGGTTTGTCCAAACTCATCAATGTATCTTATCATGTCTGGCTCTAGCTATCCCGC
CCCTAACTCCGCCCATCCCGCCCCTAACTCCGCCCAGTTCCGCCCATTCTCCGCCCCATGGCTGACTAAT
TTTTTTTATTTATGCAGAGGCCGAGGCCGCCTCGGCCTCTGAGCTATTCCAGAAGTAGTGAGGAGGCTTT
TTTGGAGGCCTAGGGACGTACCCAATTCGCCCTATAGTGAGTCGTATTACGCGCGCTCACTGGCCGTCGT
TTTACAACGTCGTGACTGGGAAAACCCTGGCGTTACCCAACTTAATCGCCTTGCAGCACATCCCCCTTTC
GCCAGCTGGCGTAATAGCGAAGAGGCCCGCACCGATCGCCCTTCCCAACAGTTGCGCAGCCTGAATGGCG
AATGGG
[124 nt withheld, positions 3367-3490]
C
[91 nt withheld, positions 3492-3582]
A
[49 nt withheld, positions 3584-3632]
CCTTTGACGTTGGAGTCCACGTTCTTT
[37 nt withheld, positions 3660-3696]
ACCCTATCTCGGTCTATTCTTTTGATTTATAAGGGATTTTGCCGATTTCGGCCTATTGGTTAAAAAATGA
GCTGATTTAACAAAAATTTAACGCGAATTTTAACAAAATATTAACGCTTACAATTTAGGTGGCACTTTTC
GGGGAAATGTGCGCGGAACCCCTATTTGTTTATTTTTCTAAATACATTCAAATATGTATCCGCTCATGAG
ACAATAACCCTGATAAATGCTTCAATAATATTGAAAAAGGAAGAGTATGAGTATTCAACATTTCCGTGTC
GCCCTTATTCCCTTTTTTGCGGCATTTTGCCTTCCTGTTTTTGCTCACCCAGAAACGCTGGTGAAAGTAA
AAGATGCTGAAGATCAGTTGGGTGCACGAGTGGGTTACATCGAACTGGATCTCAACAGCGGTAAGATCCT
TGAGAGTTTTCGCCCCGAAGAACGTTTTCCAATGATGAGCACTTTTAAAGTTCTGCTATGTGGCGCGGTA
TTATCCCGTATTGACGCCGGGCAAGAGCAACTCGGTCGCCGCATACACTATTCTCAGAATGACTTGGTTG
AGTACTCACCAGTCACAGAAAAGCATCTTACGGATGGCATGACAGTAAGAGAATTATGCAGTGCTGCCAT
AACCATGAGTGATAACACTGCGGCCAACTTACTTCTGACAACGATCGGAGGACCGAAGGAGCTAACCGCT
TTTTTGCACAACATGGGGGATCATGTAACTCGCCTTGATCGTTGGGAACCGGAGCTGAATGAAGCCATAC
CAAACGACGAGCGTGACACCACGATGCCTGTAGCAATGGCAACAACGTTGCGCAAACTATTAACTGGCGA
ACTACTTACTCTAGCTTCCCGGCAACAATTAATAGACTGGATGGAGGCGGATAAAGTTGCAGGACCACTT
CTGCGCTCGGCCCTTCCGGCTGGCTGGTTTATTGCTGATAAATCTGGAGCCGGTGAGCGTGGGTCTCGCG
GTATCATTGCAGCACTGGGGCCAGATGGTAAGCCCTCCCGTATCGTAGTTATCTACACGACGGGGAGTCA
GGCAACTATGGATGAACGAAATAGACAGATCGCTGAGATAGGTGCCTCACTGATTAAGCATTGGTAACTG
TCAGACCAAGTTTACTCATATATACTTTAGATTGATTTAAAACTTCATTTTTAATTTAAAAGGATCTAGG
TGAAGATCCTTTTTGATAATCTCATGACCAAAATCCCTTAACGTGAGTTTTCGTTCCACTGAGCGTCAGA
CCCCGTAGAAAAGATCAAAGGATCTTCTTGAGATCCTTTTTTTCTGCGCGTAATCTGCTGCTTGCAAACA
AAAAAACCACCGCTACCAGCGGTGGTTTGTTTGCCGGATCAAGAGCTACCAACTCTTTTTCCGAAGGTAA
CTGGCTTCAGCAGAGCGCAGATACCAAATACTGTTCTTCTAGTGTAGCCGTAGTTAGGCCACCACTTCAA
GAACTCTGTAGCACCGCCTACATACCTCGCTCTGCTAATCCTGTTACCAGTGGCTGCTGCCAGTGGCGAT
AAGTCGTGTCTTACCGGGTTGGACTCAAGACGATAGTTACCGGATAAGGCGCAGCGGTCGGGCTGAACGG
GGGGTTCGTGCACACAGCCCAGCTTGGAGCGAACGACCTACACCGAACTGAGATACCTACAGCGTGAGCT
ATGAGAAAGCGCCACGCTTCCCGAAGGGAGAAAGGCGGACAGGTATCCGGTAAGCGGCAGGGTCGGAACA
GGAGAGCGCACGAGGGAGCTTCCAGGGGGAAACGCCTGGTATCTTTATAGTCCTGTCGGGTTTCGCCACC
TCTGACTTGAGCGTCGATTTTTGTGATGCTCGTCAGGGGGGCGGAGCCTATGGAAAAACGCCAGCAACGC
GGCCTTTTTACGGTTCCTGGCCTTTTGCTGGCCTTTTGCTCACATGTTCTTTCCTGCGTTATCCCCTGAT
TCTGTGGATAACCGTATTACCGCCTTTGAGTGAGCTGATACCGCTCGCCGCAGCCGAACGACCGAGCGCA
GCGAGTCAGTGAGCGAGGAAGCGGAAGAGCGCCCAATACGCAAACCGCCTCTCCCCGCGCGTTGGCCGAT
TCATTAATGCAGCTGGCACGACAGGTTTCCCGACTGGAAAGCGGGCAGTGAGCGCAACGCAATTAATGTG
AGTTAGCTCACTCATTAGGCACCCCAGGCTTTACACTTTATGCTTCCGGCTCGTATGTTGTGTGGAATTG
TGAGCGGATAACAATTTCACACAGGAAACAGCTATGACCATGATTACGCCAAGCGCGCAATTAACCCTCA
CTAAAGGGAACAAAAGCTGGAGCTGCAAGCTTAATGTAGTCTTATGCAATACTCTTGTAGTCTTGCAACA
TGGTAACGATGAGTTAGCAACATGCCTTACAAGGAGAGAAAAAGCACCGTGCATGCCGATTGGTGGAAGT
AAGGTGGTACGATCGTGCCTTATTAGGAAGGCAACAGACGGGTCTGACATGGATTGGACGAACCACTGAA
TTGCCGCATTGCAGAGATATTGTATTTAAGTGCCTAGCTCGATACATAAACGGGTCTCTCTGGTTAGACC
AGATCTGAGCCTGGGAGCTCTCTGGCTAACTAGGGAACCCACTGCTTAAGCCTCAATAAAGCTTGCCTTG
AGTGCTTCAAGTAGTGTGTGCCCGTCTGTTGTGTGACTCTGGTAACTAGAGATCCCTCAGACCCTTTTAG
TCAGTGTGGAAAATCTCTAGCAGTGGCGCCCGAACAGGGACTTGAAAGCGAAAGGGAAACCAGAGGAGCT
CTCTCGACGCAGGACTCGGCTTGCTGAAGCGCGCACGGCAAGAGGCGAGGGGCGGCGACTGGTGAGTACG
CCAAAAATTTTGACTAGCGGAGGCTAGAAGGAGAGAGATGGGTGCGAGAGCGTCAGTATTAAGCGGGGGA
GAATTAGATCGCGATGGGAAAAAATTCGGTTAAGGCCAGGGGGAAAGAAAAAATATAAATTAAAACATAT
AGTATGGGCAAGCAGGGAGCTAGAACGATTCGCAGTTAATCCTGGCCTGTTAGAAACATCAGAAGGCTGT
AGACAAATACTGGGACAGCTACAACCATCCCTTCAGACAGGATCAGAAGAACTTAGATCATTATATAATA
CAGTAGCAACCCTCTATTGTGTGCATCAAAGGATAGAGATAAAAGACACCAAGGAAGCTTTAGACAAGAT
AGAGGAAGAGCAAAACAAAAGTAAGACCACCGCACAGCAAGCGGCCGCTGATCTTCAGACCTGGAGGAGG
AGATATGAGGGACAATTGGAGAAGTGAATTATATAAATATAAAGTAGTAAAAATTGAACCATTAGGAGTA
GCACCCACCAAGGCAAAGAGAAGAGTGGTGCAGAGAGAAAAAAGAGCAGTGGGAATAGGAGCTTTGTTCC
TTGGGTTCTTGGGAGCAGCAGGAAGCACTATGGGCGCAGCGTCAATGACGCTGACGGTACAGGCCAGACA
ATTATTGTCTGGTATAGTGCAGCAGCAGAACAATTTGCTGAGGGCTATTGAGGCGCAACAGCATCTGTTG
CAACTCACAGTCTGGGGCATCAAGCAGCTCCAGGCAAGAATCCTGGCTGTGGAAAGATACCTAAAGGATC
AACAGCTCCTGGGGATTTGGGGTTGCTCTGGAAAACTCATTTGCACCACTGCTGTGCCTTGGAATGCTAG
TTGGAGTAATAAATCTCTGGAACAGATTTGGAATCACACGACCTGGATGGAGTGGGACAGAGAAATTAAC
AATTACACAAGCTTAATACACTCCTTAATTGAAGAATCGCAAAACCAGCAAGAAAAGAATGAACAAGAAT
TATTGGAATTAGATAAATGGGCAAGTTTGTGGAATTGGTTTAACATAACAAATTGGCTGTGGTATATAAA
ATTATTCATAATGATAGTAGGAGGCTTGGTAGGTTTAAGAATAGTTTTTGCTGTACTTTCTATAGTGAAT
AGAGTTAGGCAGGGATATTCACCATTATCGTTTCAGACCCACCTCCCAACCCCGAGGGGACCCAGAGAGG
GCCTATTTCCCATGATTCCTTCATATTTGCATATACGATACAAGGCTGTTAGAGAGATAATTAGAATTAA
TTTGACTGTAAACACAAAGATATTAGTACAAAATACGTGACGTAGAAAGTAATAATTTCTTGGGTAGTTT
GCAGTTTTAAAATTATGTTTTAAAATGGACTATCATATGCTTACCGTAACTTGAAAGTATTTCGATTTCT
TGGCTTTATATATCTTGTGGAAAGGACGAAACACCGTATGCTAACAGACTTACAGTGTTTTAGAGCTAGA
AATAGCAAGTTAAAATAAGGCTAGTCCGTTATCAACTTGAAAAAGTGGCACCGAGTCGGTGCTTTTTTAA
GCTTGGCGTAACTAGATCTTGAGACAAATGGCAGTATTCATCCACAATTTTAAAAGAAAAGGGGGGATTG
GGGGGTACAGTGCAGGGGAAAGAATAGTAGACATAATAGCAACAGACATACAAACTAAAGAATTACAAAA
ACAAATTACAAAAATTCAAAATTTTCGGGTTTATTACAGGGACAGCAGAGATCCACTTTGGCGCCGGCTC
GAGGGGG
