>Addgene plasmid #76617 | DLG1 gRNA (BRDN0001148200) | depositor partial sequence | sequence record 144077 | Target Sequence
TATGCTAACAGACTTACAGT
