>Addgene plasmid #76617 | DLG1 gRNA (BRDN0001148200) | addgene partial sequence | sequence record 186179 | hU6-F
GAAAGTAATAATTTCTTGGGTAGTTTGCAGTTTTAAAATTATGTTTTAAAATGGACTATCATATGCTTAC
CGTAACTTGAAAGTATTTCGATTTCTTGGCTTTATATATCTTGTGGAAAGGACGAAACACCGTATGCTAA
CAGACTTACAGTGTTTTAGAGCTAGAAATAGCAAGTTAAAATAAGGCTAGTCCGTTATCAACTTGAAAAA
GTGGCACCGAGTCGGTGCTTTTTTAAGCTTGGCGTAACTAGATCTTGAGACAAATGGCAGTATTCATCCA
CAATTTTAAAAGAAAAGGGGGGATTGGGGGGTACAGTGCAGGGGAAAGAATAGTAGACATAATAGCAACA
GACATACAAACTAAAGAATTACAAAAACAAATTACAAAAATTCAAAATTTTCGGGTTTATTACAGGGACA
GCAGAGATCCACTTTGGCGCCGGCTCGAGGGGGCCCGGGTGCAAAGATGGATAAAGTTTTAAACAGAGAG
GAATCTTTGCAGCTAATGGACCTTCTAGGTCTTGAAAGGAGTGGGAATTGGCTCCGGTGCCCGTCAGTGG
GCAGAGCGCA
